>Addgene plasmid #81270 | pDONR223_KLRC2_p.G174R | addgene full sequence | sequence record 168357 | Addgene NGS Result
GGCAGTTCCCTACTCTCGCGTTAACGCTAGCATGGATGTTTTCCCAGTCACGACGTTGTAAAACGACGGC
CAGTCTTAAGCTCGGGCCCCAAATAATGATTTTATTTTGACTGATAGTGACCTGTTCGTTGCAACAAATT
GATGAGCAATGCTTTTTTATAATGCCAACTTTGTACAAAAAAGTTGGCACCATGAGTAAACAAAGAGGAA
CCTTCTCAGAAGTGAGTCTGGCCCAGGACCCAAAGCGGCAGCAAAGGAAACCTAAAGGCAATAAAAGCTC
CATTTCAGGAACCGAACAGGAAATATTCCAAGTAGAATTAAATCTTCAAAATCCTTCCCTGAATCATCAA
GGGATTGATAAAATATATGACTGCCAAGGTTTACTGCCACCTCCAGAGAAGCTCACTGCCGAGGTCCTAG
GAATCATTTGCATTGTCCTGATGGCCACTGTGTTAAAAACAATAGTTCTTATTCCTTTCCTGGAGCAGAA
CAATTCTTCCCCGAATACAAGAACGCAGAAAGCACGTCATTGTGGCCATTGTCCTGAGGAGTGGATTACA
TATTCCAACAGTTGTTATTACATTGGTAAGGAAAGAAGAACTTGGGAAGAGAGTTTGCTGGCCTGTACTT
CGAAGAACTCCAGTCTGCTTTCTATAGATAATGAAGAAGAAATGAAATTTCTGGCCAGCATTTTACCTTC
CTCATGGATTCGTGTGTTTCGTAACAGCAGTCATCATCCATGGGTGACAATAAATGGTTTGGCTTTCAAA
CATAAGATAAAAGACTCAGATAATGCTGAACTTAACTGTGCAGTGCTACAAGTAAATCGACTTAAATCAG
CCCAGTGTGGATCTTCAATGATATATCATTGTAAGCATAAGCTTTGATTGCCAACTTTCTTGTACAAAGT
TGGCATTATAAGAAAGCATTGCTTATCAATTTGTTGCAACGAACAGGTCACTATCAGTCAAAATAAAATC
ATTATTTGCCATCCAGCTGATATCCCCTATAGTGAGTCGTATTACATGGTCATAGCTGTTTCCTGGCAGC
TCTGGCCCGTGTCTCAAAATCTCTGATGTTACATTGCACAAGATAAAAATATATCATCATGCCTCCTCTA
GACCAGCCAGGACAGAAATGCCTCGACTTCGCTGCTACCCAAGGTTGCCGGGTGACGCACACCGTGGAAA
CGGATGAAGGCACGAACCCAGTGGACATAAGCCTGTTCGGTTCGTAAGCTGTAATGCAAGTAGCGTATGC
GCTCACGCAACTGGTCCAGAACCTTGACCGAACGCAGCGGTGGTAACGGCGCAGTGGCGGTTTTCATGGC
TTGTTATGACTGTTTTTTTGGGGTACAGTCTATGCCTCGGGCATCCAAGCAGCAAGCGCGTTACGCCGTG
GGTCGATGTTTGATGTTATGGAGCAGCAACGATGTTACGCAGCAGGGCAGTCGCCCTAAAACAAAGTTAA
ACATTATGAGGGAAGCGGTGATCGCCGAAGTATCGACTCAACTATCAGAGGTAGTTGGCGTCATCGAGCG
CCATCTCGAACCGACGTTGCTGGCCGTACATTTGTACGGCTCCGCAGTGGATGGCGGCCTGAAGCCACAC
AGTGATATTGATTTGCTGGTTACGGTGACCGTAAGGCTTGATGAAACAACGCGGCGAGCTTTGATCAACG
ACCTTTTGGAAACTTCGGCTTCCCCTGGAGAGAGCGAGATTCTCCGCGCTGTAGAAGTCACCATTGTTGT
GCACGACGACATCATTCCGTGGCGTTATCCAGCTAAGCGCGAACTGCAATTTGGAGAATGGCAGCGCAAT
GACATTCTTGCAGGTATCTTCGAGCCAGCCACGATCGACATTGATCTGGCTATCTTGCTGACAAAAGCAA
GAGAACATAGCGTTGCCTTGGTAGGTCCAGCGGCGGAGGAACTCTTTGATCCGGTTCCTGAACAGGATCT
ATTTGAGGCGCTAAATGAAACCTTAACGCTATGGAACTCGCCGCCCGACTGGGCTGGCGATGAGCGAAAT
GTAGTGCTTACGTTGTCCCGCATTTGGTACAGCGCAGTAACCGGCAAAATCGCGCCGAAGGATGTCGCTG
CCGACTGGGCAATGGAGCGCCTGCCGGCCCAGTATCAGCCCGTCATACTTGAAGCTAGACAGGCTTATCT
TGGACAAGAAGAAGATCGCTTGGCCTCGCGCGCAGATCAGTTGGAAGAATTTGTCCACTACGTGAAAGGC
GAGATCACCAAGGTAGTCGGCAAATAACCCTCGAGCCACCCATGACCAAAATCCCTTAACGTGAGTTACG
CGTCGTTCCACTGAGCGTCAGACCCCGTAGAAAAGATCAAAGGATCTTCTTGAGATCCTTTTTTTCTGCG
CGTAATCTGCTGCTTGCAAACAAAAAAACCACCGCTACCAGCGGTGGTTTGTTTGCCGGATCAAGAGCTA
CCAACTCTTTTTCCGAAGGTAACTGGCTTCAGCAGAGCGCAGATACCAAATACTGTTCTTCTAGTGTAGC
CGTAGTTAGGCCACCACTTCAAGAACTCTGTAGCACCGCCTACATACCTCGCTCTGCTAATCCTGTTACC
AGTGGCTGCTGCCAGTGGCGATAAGTCGTGTCTTACCGGGTTGGACTCAAGACGATAGTTACCGGATAAG
GCGCAGCGGTCGGGCTGAACGGGGGGTTCGTGCACACAGCCCAGCTTGGAGCGAACGACCTACACCGAAC
TGAGATACCTACAGCGTGAGCTATGAGAAAGCGCCACGCTTCCCGAAGGGAGAAAGGCGGACAGGTATCC
GGTAAGCGGCAGGGTCGGAACAGGAGAGCGCACGAGGGAGCTTCCAGGGGGAAACGCCTGGTATCTTTAT
AGTCCTGTCGGGTTTCGCCACCTCTGACTTGAGCGTCGATTTTTGTGATGCTCGTCAGGGGGGCGGAGCC
TATGGAAAAACGCCAGCAACGCGGCCTTTTTACGGTTCCTGGCCTTTTGCTGGCCTTTTGCTCACATGTT
CTTTCCTGCGTTATCCCCTGATTCTGTGGATAACCGTATTACCGCCTTTGAGTGAGCTGATACCGCTCGC
CGCAGCCGAACGACCGAGCGCAGCGAGTCAGTGAGCGAGGAAGCGGAAGAGCGCCCAATACGCAAACCGC
CTCTCCCCGCGCGTTGGCCGATTCATTAATGCAGCTGGCACGACAGGTTTCCCGACTGGAAAGCGGGCAG
TGAGCGCAACGCAATTAATACGCGTACCGCTAGCCAGGAAGAGTTTGTAGAAACGCAAAAAGGCCATCCG
TCAGGATGGCCTTCTGCTTAGTTTGATGCCTGGCAGTTTATGGCGGGCGTCCTGCCCGCCACCCTCCGGG
CCGTTGCTTCACAACGTTCAAATCCGCTCCCGGCGGATTTGTCCTACTCAGGAGAGCGTTCACCGACAAA
CAACAGATAAAACGAAAGGCCCAGTCTTCCGACTGAGCCTTTCGTTTTATTTGATGCCT
Features (pLannotate 1.2.2; 12 found; start..end, strand, type, name):
     38..74      -  CDS            lacZα (fragment): LacZα fragment of β-galactosidase; lacZ fragment
     91..186     +  protein_bind   attL3: mutant version of attL; recombination site for the Gateway® LR reaction LR Clonase™
    192..884     +  CDS            KLRC2: NKG2C_HUMAN - Also known as NKG2C From Homo sapiens (Human).
    892..987     -  protein_bind   attL3: mutant version of attL; recombination site for the Gateway® LR reaction LR Clonase™
   1006..1024    -  promoter       T7 promoter: promoter for bacteriophage T7 RNA polymerase
   1214..1237    +  promoter       Pc promoter (fragment): intI1 (promoter lies within the coding sequence); class 1 integron promoter
   1413..1469    +  CDS            GmR (fragment): gentamycin acetyltransferase; aacC1; confers resistance to gentamycin
   1476..2267    +  CDS            SmR: aminoglycoside adenylyltransferase (Murphy, 1985); aadA; confers resistance to spectinomycin and streptomycin
   2360..2948    +  rep_origin     ori: high-copy-number ColE1/pMB1/pBR322/pUC origin of replication
   3131..3223    +  CDS            lacI (fragment): lac repressor; lacI; The lac repressor binds to the lac operator to inhibit transcription in E. coli. This inhibition can be relieved by adding lactose or isopropyl-β-D-thiogalactopyranoside (IPTG).
   3278..3305    -  terminator     rrnB T2 terminator: transcription terminator T2 from the E. coli rrnB gene
   3437..3480    +  terminator     rrnB T1 terminator: Escherichia coli rrnB; transcription terminator T1 from the E. coli rrnB gene
