[The description below was written by a language model from this plasmid's Addgene catalogue record and pLannotate feature annotations shown in this document.]
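Description:
pDONR223_KLRC2_p.G174R is a Gateway entry clone built on the Invitrogen pDONR223 backbone and carrying a variant open reading frame of human KLRC2 (also known as NKG2C or CD159c). It is a small bacterial plasmid of about 3.5 kb, maintained at high copy in E. coli through a ColE1/pUC-type origin. Selection is with spectinomycin via the aadA (SmR) aminoglycoside adenylyltransferase gene, which sits downstream of fragments of a class 1 integron Pc promoter and a gentamicin acetyltransferase gene. Short remnants of lacZα and lacI and the rrnB T1 and T2 terminators are also annotated in the backbone. The terminators typically insulate a cloning site from read-through transcription.

The KLRC2 coding sequence spans roughly 690 bp and is flanked on both sides by attL recombination sites. The automated annotation labels both as attL3, but functionally they are the pair of sites that allow directional transfer of the ORF into attR-containing destination vectors by an LR Clonase reaction. The insert carries the named G174R substitution, and the record also lists N2S and F102S changes relative to the reference transcript. The clone is in the "closed" configuration, with a stop codon immediately after the ORF, so it yields native or N-terminally tagged protein rather than C-terminal fusions. No promoter drives the insert in this vector. A T7 promoter lies just outside one attL site, facing the insert in antisense orientation.

The plasmid belongs to the Target Accelerator Plasmid Collection, generated for systematic functional testing of rare cancer-associated variants. It serves as a shuttle source for moving this KLRC2 allele into expression vectors.
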