Addgene plasmid #81270: pDONR223_KLRC2_p.G174R
Purpose: Gateway Donor vector containing KLRC2 , part of the Target Accelerator Plasmid Collection.
Depositing lab: Jesse Boehm & William Hahn & David Root. Depositing organization: Broad Institute. Publication: Systematic Functional Interrogation of Rare Cancer Variants Identifies Oncogenic Alleles. Kim E, Ilic N, Shrestha Y, Zou L, Kamburov A, Zhu C, Yang X, Lubonja R, Tran N, Nguyen C, Lawrence MS, Piccioni F, Bagul M, Doench JG, Chouinard CR, Wu X, Hogstrom L, Natoli T, Tamayo P, Horn H, Corsello SM, Lage K, Root DE, Subramanian A, Golub TR, Getz G, Boehm JS, Hahn WC. Cancer Discov. 2016 Jul;6(7):714-26. doi: 10.1158/2159-8290.CD-16-0160. Epub 2016 May 4. PubMed 27147599.
Backbone
  Vector backbone: pDONR223
  Backbone manufacturer: Invitrogen
  Backbone size w/o insert (bp): 2790
  Vector type: Gateway Entry vector
Growth in bacteria
  Bacterial resistance: Spectinomycin, 50 μg/mL
  Growth temperature: 37°C
  Growth strain: DH5alpha
  Copy number: High Copy
Gene/Insert
  Gene/Insert name: KLRC2
  Species: H. sapiens (human)
  Mutation: N2S, F102S, G174R
  GenBank ID: NM_002260.3
  Entrez Gene: KLRC2 (a.k.a. CD159c, NKG2-C, NKG2C)
  Promoter: None
  Cloning method: Gateway Cloning
  Sequencing primers: 5′ M13pUC-fwd; 3′ M13-Rev
Terms and licenses: Academic/Nonprofit Terms; Industry Terms: Not Available to Industry
Depositor comments: Closed state: stop codon immediately follows insert
How to cite: pDONR223_KLRC2_p.G174R was a gift from Jesse Boehm & William Hahn & David Root (Addgene plasmid # 81270 ; http://n2t.net/addgene:81270 ; RRID:Addgene_81270)
