>Addgene plasmid #81270 | pDONR223_KLRC2_p.G174R | depositor partial sequence | sequence record 154589 | Insert sequence
ATGAGTAAACAAAGAGGAACCTTCTCAGAAGTGAGTCTGGCCCAGGACCCAAAGCGGCAGCAAAGGAAAC
CTAAAGGCAATAAAAGCTCCATTTCAGGAACCGAACAGGAAATATTCCAAGTAGAATTAAATCTTCAAAA
TCCTTCCCTGAATCATCAAGGGATTGATAAAATATATGACTGCCAAGGTTTACTGCCACCTCCAGAGAAG
CTCACTGCCGAGGTCCTAGGAATCATTTGCATTGTCCTGATGGCCACTGTGTTAAAAACAATAGTTCTTA
TTCCTTTCCTGGAGCAGAACAATTCTTCCCCGAATACAAGAACGCAGAAAGCACGTCATTGTGGCCATTG
TCCTGAGGAGTGGATTACATATTCCAACAGTTGTTATTACATTGGTAAGGAAAGAAGAACTTGGGAAGAG
AGTTTGCTGGCCTGTACTTCGAAGAACTCCAGTCTGCTTTCTATAGATAATGAAGAAGAAATGAAATTTC
TGGCCAGCATTTTACCTTCCTCATGGATTCGTGTGTTTCGTAACAGCAGTCATCATCCATGGGTGACAAT
AAATGGTTTGGCTTTCAAACATAAGATAAAAGACTCAGATAATGCTGAACTTAACTGTGCAGTGCTACAA
GTAAATCGACTTAAATCAGCCCAGTGTGGATCTTCAATGATATATCATTGTAAGCATAAGCTT
